>Addgene plasmid #121905 | PCRII apoA-IVb.3 | addgene full sequence | sequence record 243561 | Addgene NGS Result
CAGGAAACAGCTATGACCATGATTACGCCAAGCTATTTAGGTGACACTATAGAATACTCAAGCTATGCAT
CAAGCTTGGTACCGAGCTCGGATCCACTAGTAACGGCCGCCAGTGTGCTGGAATTCGCCCTTACAGACTA
AAAGTGAAGACCATGAAGGTTCTTGTGGTGCTCACACTTGCTGTGGTTACAGGCTGCCAGGCCAATATAT
TCTATGCTGATGAGCCCAAACCACAGCTGGAGCAGCTGACAGATGCATTTTGGAGCTATGTTTCCAAAGC
AACACAAACCGCAGAGGAATCCATTAAGATGATCAGAGAGTCTCAACTGGGTCAAGAAGTCAATGAAAGA
TTGACCCAGAGTGCTGATATGGCCAGTGAATACGCTGTCGTCCTCAAGAAACAGGTGGATCCTCTGACTG
AAGAGCTGATGAACAAAATCACCAAGGAGACTGAAGTGCTGAGGGAGCGTCTGGGCCAGGACCTGATCAA
CGTGAGAGATAAACTCGAGCCCTATGCTGACAACATGAAGAGCCAGATCCAGCAGAGAGTGGAGGAGCTC
AGGGCGGCCATGGCTCCGTATGCTGACTCCCTGGATTCTGAGACCCTGAAGGCCACTCTGCTCCAGAAGA
GCGAGGAGCTGAGAGGAAACCTGGAGCAGAGCGTGAAGGAGCTGCAGGTTCAGCTGGGGCCCTACACTGC
TGATCTCAAGGAGAAAGTAGACCAGCATCTGCAGGAGTTCCAGAAGACCGTGACTCCCCTGACCGAGGAT
CTGCAGGTCCAGATTAGAGAGAGAGCCCAGATGGTCCAGCAGAGTCTTACACCCTACGCTGAAGATGTGA
AGGAGAAGCTGGACCCCTATGCACAGAACTTGAAGGACCAGCTCGCTTCTCTGTATGACTCTTTCATCAA
GAGAAATTAAATGCATTAAAGACTTCTCTTTTTTACCAAATTAACTCTTCACAAACTTCGAAATTTGACA
TATTTGATCCAAGGGCGAATTCTGCAGATATCCATCACACTGGCGGCCGCTCGAGCATGCATCTAGAGGG
CCCAATTCGCCCTATAGTGAGTCGTATTACAATTCACTGGCCGTCGTTTTACAACGTCGTGACTGGGAAA
ACCCTGGCGTTACCCAACTTAATCGCCTTGCAGCACATCCCCCTTTCGCCAGCTGGCGTAATAGCGAAGA
GGCCCGCACCGATCGCCCTTCCCAACAGTTGCGCAGCCTGAATGGCGAATGG
[124 nt withheld, positions 1243-1366]
C
[91 nt withheld, positions 1368-1458]
A
[49 nt withheld, positions 1460-1508]
CCTTTGACGTTGGAGTCCACGTTCTTT
[37 nt withheld, positions 1536-1572]
ACCCTATCTCGGTCTATTCTTTTGATTTATAAGGGATTTTGCCGATTTCGGCCTATTGGTTAAAAAATGA
GCTGATTTAACAAAAATTTAACGCGAATTTTAACAAAATTCAGGGCGCAAGGGCTGCTAAAGGAAGCGGA
ACACGTAGAAAGCCAGTCCGCAGAAACGGTGCTGACCCCGGATGAATGTCAGCTACTGGGCTATCTGGAC
AAGGGAAAACGCAAGCGCAAAGAGAAAGCAGGTAGCTTGCAGTGGGCTTACATGGCGATAGCTAGACTGG
GCGGTTTTATGGACAGCAAGCGAACCGGAATTGCCAGCTGGGGCGCCCTCTGGTAAGGTTGGGAAGCCCT
GCAAAGTAAACTGGATGGCTTTCTTGCCGCCAAGGATCTGATGGCGCAGGGGATCAAGATCTGATCAAGA
GACAGGATGAGGATCGTTTCGCATGATTGAACAAGATGGATTGCACGCAGGTTCTCCGGCCGCTTGGGTG
GAGAGGCTATTCGGCTATGACTGGGCACAACAGACAATCGGCTGCTCTGATGCCGCCGTGTTCCGGCTGT
CAGCGCAGGGGCGCCCGGTTCTTTTTGTCAAGACCGACCTGTCCGGTGCCCTGAATGAACTGCAGGACGA
GGCAGCGCGGCTATCGTGGCTGGCCACGACGGGCGTTCCTTGCGCAGCTGTGCTCGACGTTGTCACTGAA
GCGGGAAGGGACTGGCTGCTATTGGGCGAAGTGCCGGGGCAGGATCTCCTGTCATCCCACCTTGCTCCTG
CCGAGAAAGTATCCATCATGGCTGATGCAATGCGGCGGCTGCATACGCTTGATCCGGCTACCTGCCCATT
CGACCACCAAGCGAAACATCGCATCGAGCGAGCACGTACTCGGATGGAAGCCGGTCTTGTCGATCAGGAT
GATCTGGACGAAGAGCATCAGGGGCTCGCGCCAGCCGAACTGTTCGCCAGGCTCAAGGCGCGCATGCCCG
ACGGCGAGGATCTCGTCGTGACCCATGGCGATGCCTGCTTGCCGAATATCATGGTGGAAAATGGCCGCTT
TTCTGGATTCATCGACTGTGGCCGGCTGGGTGTGGCGGACCGCTATCAGGACATAGCGTTGGCTACCCGT
GATATTGCTGAAGAGCTTGGCGGCGAATGGGCTGACCGCTTCCTCGTGCTTTACGGTATCGCCGCTCCCG
ATTCGCAGCGCATCGCCTTCTATCGCCTTCTTGACGAGTTCTTCTGAATTGAAAAAGGAAGAGTATGAGT
ATTCAACATTTCCGTGTCGCCCTTATTCCCTTTTTTGCGGCATTTTGCCTTCCTGTTTTTGCTCACCCAG
AAACGCTGGTGAAAGTAAAAGATGCTGAAGATCAGTTGGGTGCACGAGTGGGTTACATCGAACTGGATCT
CAACAGCGGTAAGATCCTTGAGAGTTTTCGCCCCGAAGAACGTTTTCCAATGATGAGCACTTTTAAAGTT
CTGCTATGTGGCGCGGTATTATCCCGTATTGACGCCGGGCAAGAGCAACTCGGTCGCCGCATACACTATT
CTCAGAATGACTTGGTTGAGTACTCACCAGTCACAGAAAAGCATCTTACGGATGGCATGACAGTAAGAGA
ATTATGCAGTGCTGCCATAACCATGAGTGATAACACTGCGGCCAACTTACTTCTGACAACGATCGGAGGA
CCGAAGGAGCTAACCGCTTTTTTGCACAACATGGGGGATCATGTAACTCGCCTTGATCGTTGGGAACCGG
AGCTGAATGAAGCCATACCAAACGACGAGCGTGACACCACGATGCCTGTAGCAATGGCAACAACGTTGCG
CAAACTATTAACTGGCGAACTACTTACTCTAGCTTCCCGGCAACAATTAATAGACTGGATGGAGGCGGAT
AAAGTTGCAGGACCACTTCTGCGCTCGGCCCTTCCGGCTGGCTGGTTTATTGCTGATAAATCTGGAGCCG
GTGAGCGTGGGTCTCGCGGTATCATTGCAGCACTGGGGCCAGATGGTAAGCCCTCCCGTATCGTAGTTAT
CTACACGACGGGGAGTCAGGCAACTATGGATGAACGAAATAGACAGATCGCTGAGATAGGTGCCTCACTG
ATTAAGCATTGGTAACTGTCAGACCAAGTTTACTCATATATACTTTAGATTGATTTAAAACTTCATTTTT
AATTTAAAAGGATCTAGGTGAAGATCCTTTTTGATAATCTCATGACCAAAATCCCTTAACGTGAGTTTTC
GTTCCACTGAGCGTCAGACCCCGTAGAAAAGATCAAAGGATCTTCTTGAGATCCTTTTTTTCTGCGCGTA
ATCTGCTGCTTGCAAACAAAAAAACCACCGCTACCAGCGGTGGTTTGTTTGCCGGATCAAGAGCTACCAA
CTCTTTTTCCGAAGGTAACTGGCTTCAGCAGAGCGCAGATACCAAATACTGTTCTTCTAGTGTAGCCGTA
GTTAGGCCACCACTTCAAGAACTCTGTAGCACCGCCTACATACCTCGCTCTGCTAATCCTGTTACCAGTG
GCTGCTGCCAGTGGCGATAAGTCGTGTCTTACCGGGTTGGACTCAAGACGATAGTTACCGGATAAGGCGC
AGCGGTCGGGCTGAACGGGGGGTTCGTGCACACAGCCCAGCTTGGAGCGAACGACCTACACCGAACTGAG
ATACCTACAGCGTGAGCTATGAGAAAGCGCCACGCTTCCCGAAGGGAGAAAGGCGGACAGGTATCCGGTA
AGCGGCAGGGTCGGAACAGGAGAGCGCACGAGGGAGCTTCCAGGGGGAAACGCCTGGTATCTTTATAGTC
CTGTCGGGTTTCGCCACCTCTGACTTGAGCGTCGATTTTTGTGATGCTCGTCAGGGGGGCGGAGCCTATG
GAAAAACGCCAGCAACGCGGCCTTTTTACGGTTCCTGGCCTTTTGCTGGCCTTTTGCTCACATGTTCTTT
CCTGCGTTATCCCCTGATTCTGTGGATAACCGTATTACCGCCTTTGAGTGAGCTGATACCGCTCGCCGCA
GCCGAACGACCGAGCGCAGCGAGTCAGTGAGCGAGGAAGCGGAAGAGCGCCCAATACGCAAACCGCCTCT
CCCCGCGCGTTGGCCGATTCATTAATGCAGCTGGCACGACAGGTTTCCCGACTGGAAAGCGGGCAGTGAG
CGCAACGCAATTAATGTGAGTTAGCTCACTCATTAGGCACCCCAGGCTTTACACTTTATGCTTCCGGCTC
GTATGTTGTGTGGAATTGTGAGCGGATAACAATTTCACA
Features (pLannotate 1.2.2; 13 found; start..end, strand, type, name):
     35..53      +  promoter       SP6 promoter: promoter for bacteriophage SP6 RNA polymerase
   1061..1079    -  promoter       T7 promoter: promoter for bacteriophage T7 RNA polymerase
   1082..1239    +  CDS            lacZα (fragment): LacZα fragment of β-galactosidase; lacZ fragment
   1243..1671    +  rep_origin     f1 ori (sequence partly withheld): f1 bacteriophage origin of replication; arrow indicates direction of (+) strand synthesis
   1684..1983    +  CDS            tnpA (fragment): TN5P_ECOLX - Also known as tnp. Experimental evidence at protein level: Swiss-Prot protein existence level 1. Mediates transposition of transposon Tn5 by a 'cut and paste' mechanism. First, the monomeric transposase binds the 19 bp inverted DNA repeats flanking the transposon. Then, dimerization of the DNA- bound transposase creates a synaptic DNA complex. After nicking of the first DNA strand, excision of the transposon proceeds through a series of intermediates. The transposase then mediates the insertion of the transposon at a new site by strand transfer. The activity of the wild- type tran
   2015..2806    +  CDS            neo: KKA2_KLEPN - Also known as kan, nptII. Experimental evidence at protein level: Swiss-Prot protein existence level 1. Resistance to kanamycin, neomycin, paromomycin, ribostamycin, butirosin and gentamicin B. From Klebsiella pneumoniae.
   2810..2826    +  promoter       AmpR promoter (fragment): bla
   2827..3687    +  CDS            AmpR: β-lactamase; bla; confers resistance to ampicillin, carbenicillin, and related antibiotics
   3858..4446    +  rep_origin     ori: high-copy-number ColE1/pMB1/pBR322/pUC origin of replication
   4629..4721    +  CDS            lacI (fragment): lac repressor; lacI; The lac repressor binds to the lac operator to inhibit transcription in E. coli. This inhibition can be relieved by adding lactose or isopropyl-β-D-thiogalactopyranoside (IPTG).
   4734..4755    +  protein_bind   CAP binding site: CAP binding activates transcription in the presence of cAMP. E. coli catabolite activator protein
   4770..4800    +  promoter       lac promoter: promoter for the E. coli lac operon
   4808..4824    +  protein_bind   lac operator: The lac repressor binds to the lac operator to inhibit transcription in E. coli. This inhibition can be relieved by adding lactose or isopropyl-β-D-thiogalactopyranoside (IPTG). lac repressor encoded by lacI
