[The description below was written by a language model from this plasmid's Addgene catalogue record and pLannotate feature annotations shown in this document.]
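Description:
PCRII apoA-IVb.3 is a bacterial cloning plasmid built on the pCRII TOPO-cloning backbone and made as a template for generating an in situ hybridization probe against zebrafish apoA-IVb.3. It carries an 858 bp fragment of the Danio rerio apoa4b.3 gene (also recorded as si:dkey-7f3.15), inserted by TOPO cloning, for a total size of about 4.8 kb. The plasmid is maintained in E. coli through a high-copy ColE1/pUC-type origin. It carries both a β-lactamase gene (ampicillin resistance) and a neo/nptII gene (kanamycin resistance), so either or both antibiotics can be used for selection. An f1 phage origin is also present, which in principle allows single-stranded DNA production.

The feature table does not annotate the insert itself. It does show an unannotated region of roughly 1 kb between an SP6 promoter on the forward strand and a T7 promoter on the reverse strand, which is where the apoa4b.3 fragment would sit. These two convergent phage promoters are the functional core of the construct. In vitro transcription from one yields an antisense riboprobe that detects the mRNA in fixed tissue, while transcription from the other gives a sense strand suitable as a negative control. The record does not state the orientation of the insert, so it does not indicate which polymerase produces the antisense probe. The surrounding lac promoter, operator, CAP site and lacZα fragment are remnants of the backbone's blue/white screening system, with the cloning site interrupting lacZα. There are no eukaryotic expression elements, consistent with its use purely as a probe template for apolipoprotein expression analysis in zebrafish.
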