Addgene plasmid #121905: PCRII apoA-IVb.3
Purpose: Plasmid for making zebrafish apoA-IVb.3 in situ probe
Depositing lab: Steven Farber. Depositing organization: Carnegie Institution for Science. Publication: Zebrafish as a model for apolipoprotein biology: comprehensive expression analysis and a role for ApoA-IV in regulating food intake. Otis JP, Zeituni EM, Thierer JH, Anderson JL, Brown AC, Boehm ED, Cerchione DM, Ceasrine AM, Avraham-Davidi I, Tempelhof H, Yaniv K, Farber SA. Dis Model Mech. 2015 Mar;8(3):295-309. doi: 10.1242/dmm.018754. Epub 2015 Jan 29. PubMed 25633982.
Backbone
  Vector backbone: pCRII
  Backbone size w/o insert (bp): 3931
  Total vector size (bp): 4829
  Vector type: Unspecified
Growth in bacteria
  Bacterial resistance: Ampicillin and Kanamycin, 100 & 50 μg/mL
  Growth temperature: 37°C
  Growth strain: DH5alpha
  Copy number: Unknown
Gene/Insert
  Gene/Insert name: apoa4b.3
  Species: D. rerio (zebrafish)
  Insert size (bp): 858
  Entrez Gene: apoa4b.3 (a.k.a. si:dkey-7f3.15)
  Cloning method: TOPO Cloning
  Sequencing primers: 5′ ACA GAC TAA AAG TGA AGA CCA TGA AG; 3′ G GAT CAA ATA TGT CAA ATT TCG AAG TTT GTG
Terms and licenses: Academic/Nonprofit Terms; Industry Terms: Not Available to Industry
How to cite: PCRII apoA-IVb.3 was a gift from Steven Farber (Addgene plasmid # 121905 ; http://n2t.net/addgene:121905 ; RRID:Addgene_121905)
